Addgene plasmid #172506: pDF0229 DisCas7-11 bacterial expression vector with golden gate site for guides
Purpose: Encodes DisCas7-11 protein alone with a golden gate site for spacer cloning
Depositing lab: Omar Abudayyeh & Jonathan Gootenberg. Depositing organization: Massachusetts Institute of Technology. Publication: Programmable RNA targeting with the single-protein CRISPR effector Cas7-11. Ozcan A, Krajeski R, Ioannidi E, Lee B, Gardner A, Makarova KS, Koonin EV, Abudayyeh OO, Gootenberg JS. Nature. 2021 Sep 6. pii: 10.1038/s41586-021-03886-5. doi: 10.1038/s41586-021-03886-5. PubMed 34489594.
Backbone
  Vector backbone: Unspecified
  Vector type: Bacterial Expression
Growth in bacteria
  Bacterial resistance: Chloramphenicol, 25 μg/mL
  Growth temperature: 37°C
  Growth strain: NEB Stable
  Copy number: Unknown
Gene/Insert
  Gene/Insert name: DisCas7-11 bacterial expression vector with golden gate site for guides
  gRNA/shRNA sequence: Unspecified
  Species: Desulfonema ishimotonii
  Cloning method: Gibson Cloning
Terms and licenses: Academic/Nonprofit Terms; Industry Terms: Not Available to Industry
How to cite: pDF0229 DisCas7-11 bacterial expression vector with golden gate site for guides was a gift from Omar Abudayyeh & Jonathan Gootenberg (Addgene plasmid # 172506 ; http://n2t.net/addgene:172506 ; RRID:Addgene_172506)
