[The description below was written by a language model from this plasmid's Addgene catalogue record and pLannotate feature annotations shown in this document.]
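Description:
pDF0229 is a 7,285-nt bacterial expression plasmid that encodes DisCas7-11, the single-protein type III-E CRISPR effector from Desulfonema ishimotonii, together with a Golden Gate acceptor site into which a spacer of choice can be cloned. The catalogue entry does not name the backbone. The annotated features resemble a pACYC184-type vector: a medium-copy p15A origin of replication, a chloramphenicol acetyltransferase (cat) gene driven by its native promoter for chloramphenicol selection, and a short IS1 remnant. A small fragment annotated as RSF ori lies beside the p15A origin and is probably a homology hit rather than a second functional origin. Because p15A is compatible with ColE1-type origins, the plasmid can be maintained alongside a second plasmid, such as one carrying a target, in the same E. coli cell.

The automated feature table leaves the payload largely unannotated. Roughly 5 kb between positions 2,002 and 6,996 carries no called features, and this region presumably holds the DisCas7-11 coding sequence and the guide-cloning cassette, although their exact positions, order and any tags are not recorded. The region is flanked upstream by a fragment of the strong constitutive synthetic promoter J23119 and downstream by tandem rrnB T1 and T7Te transcription terminators. Whether J23119 drives the protein, the crRNA array or both is not stated. No guide sequence is preloaded, and "protein alone" in the stated purpose indicates that other genes from the native locus are absent. The construct serves as an entry vector for making programmable RNA-targeting Cas7-11 plasmids for use in bacteria.
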