Features (pLannotate 1.2.2; 8 found; start..end, strand, type, name):
    111..767     -  CDS            cat: CAT_ECOLX - Experimental evidence at protein level: Swiss-Prot protein existence level 1. This enzyme is an effector of chloramphenicol resistance in bacteria. From Escherichia coli. This protein is used as a marker in many commonly used cloning vectors, such as pACYC184.
    768..870     -  promoter       cat promoter: promoter of the E. coli cat gene encoding chloramphenicol acetyltransferase
    991..1134    +  mobile_element IS1 (fragment): prokaryotic transposable element IS1
   1253..1308    -  rep_origin     RSF ori (fragment): Plasmids containing the RSF 1030 origin of replication can be propagated in E. coli cells that contain additional plasmids with compatible origins.
   1396..1941    -  rep_origin     p15A ori: Plasmids containing the medium-copy-number p15A origin of replication can be propagated in E. coli cells that contain a second plasmid with the ColE1 origin.
   1978..2002    +  promoter       J23119(SpeI) promoter (fragment): bacterial promoter (Registry of Standard Biological Parts BBa J23119) modified to end with an SpeI site
   6996..7066    +  terminator     rrnB T1 terminator: transcription terminator T1 from the E. coli rrnB gene
   7082..7110    +  terminator     T7Te terminator: phage T7 early transcription terminator
>Addgene plasmid #172506 | pDF0229 DisCas7-11 bacterial expression vector with golden gate site for guides | addgene full sequence | sequence record 344928 | Addgene NGS Result
GACCGGGTCGAATTTGCTTTCGAATTTCTGCCATTCATCCGCTTATTATCACTTATTCAGGCGTAGCAAC
CAGGCGTTTAAGGGCACCAATAACTGCCTTAAAAAAATTACGCCCCGCCCTGCCACTCATCGCAGTACTG
TTGTAATTCATTAAGCATTCTGCCGACATGGAAGCCATCACAAACGGCATGATGAACCTGAATCGCCAGC
GGCATCAGCACCTTGTCGCCTTGCGTATAATATTTGCCCATGGTGAAAACGGGGGCGAAGAAGTTGTCCA
TATTGGCCACGTTTAAATCAAAACTGGTGAAACTCACCCAGGGATTGGCTGACACGAAAAACATATTCTC
AATAAACCCTTTAGGGAAATAGGCCAGGTTTTCACCGTAACACGCCACATCTTGCGAATATATGTGTAGA
AACTGCCGGAAATCGTCGTGGTATTCACTCCAGAGCGATGAAAACGTTTCAGTTTGCTCATGGAAAACGG
TGTAACAAGGGTGAACACTATCCCATATCACCAGCTCACCGTCTTTCATTGCCATACGGAATTCCGGATG
AGCATTCATCAGGCGGGCAAGAATGTGAATAAAGGCCGGATAAAACTTGTGCTTATTTTTCTTTACGGTC
TTTAAAAAGGCCGTAATATCCAGCTGAACGGTCTGGTTATAGGTACATTGAGCAACTGACTGAAATGCCT
CAAAATGTTCTTTACGATGCCATTGGGATATATCAACGGTGGTATATCCAGTGATTTTTTTCTCCATTTT
AGCTTCCTTAGCTCCTGAAAATCTCGATAACTCAAAAAATACGCCCGGTAGTGATCTTATTTCATTATGG
TGAAAGTTGGAACCTCTTACGTGCCGATCAACGTGTCATTTTCGCCAAAAGTTGGCCCAGGGCTTCCCGG
TATCAACAGGGACACCAGGATTTATTTATTCTGCGAAGTGATCTTCCGTCACAGGTATTTATTCGGCGCA
AAGTGCGTCGGGTGATGCTGCCAACTTACTGATTTAGTGTATGATGGTGTTTTTGAGGTGCTCCAGTGGC
TTCTGTTTCTATCAGCTGTCCCTCCTGTTCAGCTACTGACGGGGTGGTGCGTAACGGCAAAAGCACCGCC
GGACATCAGCGCTAGCGGAGTGTATACTGGCTTACTATGTTGGCACTGATGAGGGTGTCAGTGAAGTGCT
TCATGTGGCAGGAGAAAAAAGGCTGCACCGGTGCGTCAGCAGAATATGTGATACAGGATATATTCCGCTT
CCTCGCTCACTGACTCGCTACGCTCGGTCGTTCGACTGCGGCGAGCGGAAATGGCTTACGAACGGGGCGG
AGATTTCCTGGAAGATGCCAGGAAGATACTTAACAGGGAAGTGAGAGGGCCGCGGCAAAGCCGTTTTTCC
ATAGGCTCCGCCCCCCTGACAAGCATCACGAAATCTGACGCTCAAATCAGTGGTGGCGAAACCCGACAGG
ACTATAAAGATACCAGGCGTTTCCCCCTGGCGGCTCCCTCGTGCGCTCTCCTGTTCCTGCCTTTCGGTTT
ACCGGTGTCATTCCGCTGTTATGGCCGCGTTTGTCTCATTCCACGCCTGACACTCAGTTCCGGGTAGGCA
GTTCGCTCCAAGCTGGACTGTATGCACGAACCCCCCGTTCAGTCCGACCGCTGCGCCTTATCCGGTAACT
ATCGTCTTGAGTCCAACCCGGAAAGACATGCAAAAGCACCACTGGCAGCAGCCACTGGTAATTGATTTAG
AGGAGTTAGTCTTGAAGTCATGCGCCGGTTAAGGCTAAACTGAAAGGACAAGTTTTGGTGACTGCGCTCC
TCCAAGCCAGTTACCTCGGTTCAAAGAGTTGGTAGCTCAGAGAACCTTCGAAAAACCGCCCTGCAAGGCG
GTTTTTTCGTTTTCAGAGCAAGAGATTACGCGCAGACCAAAACGATCTCAAGAAGATCATCTTATTAATC
AGATAAAATATTTCTAGTTGACGGCTAGCTCAGTCCTAGGTACAGTGCTAGCGGTTGGAAAGCCGGTTTT
CTTTGATGTCACGGAACCGAGACCTACTGTTGGTCTCGGGTTGGAAAGCCGGTTTTCTTTGATGTCACGG
TTGCCACCCCGGTCTTGGACAGGCTGCTCACCTAGTATAATGCTAGCTACTAGAGAAAGAGGAGAAATAC
TAGATGACCACTACCATGAAGATCAGCATCGAGTTCTTGGAGCCCTTCCGCATGACGAAGTGGCAGGAGT
CCACGCGCCGCAATAAGAACAATAAAGAGTTTGTGCGTGGCCAAGCGTTTGCCCGTTGGCACCGCAACAA
GAAAGATAACACCAAGGGTCGTCCGTACATTACTGGTACGCTCCTGCGCTCAGCGGTGATTCGCTCCGCG
GAGAACCTGCTGACACTGAGTGACGGTAAGATCTCCGAGAAAACCTGCTGCCCGGGGAAATTCGACACGG
AAGATAAGGACCGTTTACTCCAGCTGCGTCAACGCTCCACGCTGCGTTGGACAGACAAGAATCCGTGTCC
CGACAATGCGGAAACGTATTGTCCGTTCTGTGAGCTCCTCGGCCGCTCCGGAAATGACGGTAAGAAAGCA
GAAAAGAAGGACTGGCGCTTCCGCATCCATTTTGGTAACCTTTCCCTGCCGGGCAAGCCCGACTTCGACG
GTCCGAAGGCAATTGGTTCACAGCGCGTATTAAATCGTGTGGATTTTAAGTCGGGAAAGGCACATGACTT
CTTCAAGGCTTATGAGGTGGACCATACCCGCTTCCCTCGCTTTGAAGGGGAGATCACCATCGACAATAAA
GTGTCCGCCGAGGCACGTAAGTTGCTGTGTGACAGCCTTAAATTCACGGATCGCCTGTGTGGAGCCCTGT
GCGTCATCCGCTTCGACGAGTATACACCGGCCGCGGACAGCGGTAAGCAAACCGAGAATGTGCAGGCAGA
GCCCAACGCAAACCTGGCGGAGAAAACTGCCGAGCAAATTATCTCGATCCTCGATGACAACAAGAAAACG
GAATACACCCGCCTTTTAGCGGACGCCATCCGCTCATTGCGTCGCTCCTCAAAACTTGTTGCAGGTTTGC
CCAAGGATCACGATGGTAAGGACGATCATTACTTGTGGGACATTGGGAAGAAGAAGAAGGATGAGAATTC
GGTTACCATCCGTCAGATTCTTACCACGAGTGCCGACACGAAGGAGCTGAAGAACGCTGGTAAGTGGCGC
GAGTTTTGTGAGAAGCTTGGTGAGGCGCTTTATTTGAAGAGTAAGGATATGAGCGGCGGGTTGAAGATTA
CACGCCGTATTCTCGGGGACGCAGAGTTTCATGGCAAGCCAGATCGCTTGGAAAAGTCCCGTAGTGTCTC
GATCGGAAGCGTGTTAAAGGAAACCGTGGTGTGCGGAGAACTCGTCGCAAAGACCCCGTTCTTCTTTGGC
GCGATCGACGAGGATGCAAAACAAACTGACTTACAGGTACTGCTTACTCCGGACAATAAGTATCGCCTGC
CGCGCAGCGCCGTCCGCGGCATCCTTCGCCGCGATCTTCAAACGTACTTTGACAGTCCCTGTAATGCGGA
GTTAGGCGGTCGTCCATGTATGTGCAAGACCTGTCGTATCATGCGTGGCATTACGGTTATGGACGCGCGC
TCCGAGTATAACGCGCCCCCGGAGATTCGTCACCGTACCCGCATTAATCCGTTTACGGGAACAGTTGCTG
AGGGCGCCCTGTTTAATATGGAAGTGGCCCCGGAAGGGATCGTATTCCCATTCCAATTACGCTATCGCGG
CTCTGAGGACGGGCTCCCAGACGCGCTCAAGACCGTGCTGAAGTGGTGGGCAGAGGGGCAAGCTTTTATG
TCAGGGGCCGCCAGTACCGGGAAAGGCCGTTTTCGTATGGAGAATGCCAAATATGAAACCTTGGATCTGA
GCGATGAGAATCAACGCAATGACTACTTGAAGAATTGGGGCTGGCGTGACGAGAAGGGTCTTGAGGAGCT
TAAGAAACGTTTAAATTCAGGTCTGCCGGAGCCTGGCAATTACCGTGACCCGAAGTGGCATGAAATCAAC
GTGTCAATCGAGATGGCGAGTCCCTTCATCAACGGCGACCCTATCCGCGCAGCTGTAGACAAGCGTGGGA
CGGACGTCGTGACCTTCGTTAAGTACAAGGCGGAAGGGGAAGAAGCAAAGCCCGTGTGCGCATATAAGGC
GGAGTCGTTTCGCGGCGTCATTCGTTCGGCTGTAGCACGCATTCACATGGAAGATGGAGTGCCCCTGACT
GAGCTTACTCACTCAGATTGCGAGTGTTTGCTCTGTCAAATCTTCGGGTCGGAATATGAGGCTGGTAAGA
TTCGTTTCGAAGATTTAGTATTTGAGAGTGACCCGGAGCCGGTCACCTTCGATCACGTTGCAATCGATCG
CTTCACCGGCGGTGCCGCTGACAAGAAGAAGTTCGACGACAGTCCTTTGCCAGGGTCGCCGGCGCGCCCT
CTGATGCTGAAGGGTTCCTTCTGGATTCGCCGTGACGTTCTCGAAGATGAGGAGTATTGCAAAGCGCTCG
GGAAAGCATTAGCCGATGTAAATAATGGTTTATATCCTCTGGGTGGAAAATCCGCCATCGGATACGGACA
AGTTAAGAGCCTGGGTATCAAGGGCGACGATAAGCGTATCAGCCGTTTAATGAATCCGGCCTTCGACGAA
ACCGACGTGGCGGTTCCAGAGAAGCCTAAAACCGATGCCGAGGTCCGTATCGAAGCTGAGAAGGTATATT
ATCCCCACTACTTTGTGGAACCGCACAAGAAGGTAGAGCGCGAGGAGAAGCCGTGCGGTCATCAAAAGTT
TCATGAGGGACGCCTTACCGGTAAGATTCGTTGTAAACTTATTACGAAAACGCCTCTCATTGTGCCGGAC
ACCAGCAATGATGACTTCTTTCGCCCTGCGGACAAAGAGGCCCGCAAGGAGAAGGACGAGTATCACAAAT
CCTATGCCTTCTTTCGCCTGCATAAGCAAATCATGATCCCCGGTAGTGAACTCCGCGGGATGGTGTCCTC
TGTTTACGAAACGGTTACAAATTCATGTTTCCGTATCTTTGACGAGACTAAGCGTCTTAGTTGGCGCATG
GATGCCGATCACCAAAACGTTTTACAAGATTTCTTACCGGGCCGTGTTACGGCCGACGGCAAGCACATTC
AAAAGTTTTCCGAGACTGCACGTGTACCGTTTTATGACAAAACGCAAAAGCACTTTGACATTCTCGACGA
GCAGGAAATTGCCGGTGAAAAGCCGGTCCGCATGTGGGTGAAGCGTTTCATTAAGCGCCTGAGCCTGGTG
GACCCTGCAAAGCACCCACAAAAGAAGCAAGACAATAAGTGGAAACGCCGCAAGGAAGGTATTGCGACGT
TCATTGAGCAGAAGAATGGGTCTTACTATTTTAACGTGGTCACCAACAATGGCTGCACCAGCTTTCACTT
GTGGCACAAGCCAGACAACTTCGACCAAGAGAAGTTAGAGGGCATCCAAAACGGGGAGAAGTTAGATTGC
TGGGTTCGTGATAGCCGTTACCAAAAGGCATTTCAAGAAATCCCGGAGAACGATCCGGACGGATGGGAGT
GTAAGGAAGGTTATCTGCATGTGGTGGGCCCTTCGAAGGTTGAATTTAGCGACAAGAAGGGCGATGTCAT
TAATAACTTCCAAGGGACTCTCCCATCAGTGCCCAATGATTGGAAAACGATTCGTACAAACGACTTTAAG
AACCGCAAACGTAAGAACGAGCCCGTTTTCTGTTGCGAGGATGACAAGGGGAACTACTACACGATGGCCA
AATATTGTGAAACGTTCTTCTTCGACCTGAAAGAGAACGAGGAGTATGAGATCCCCGAGAAGGCACATAT
CAAGTACAAGGAGTTATTACGCGTGTACAACAACAATCCGCAAGCGGTTCCCGAGAGCGTGTTCCAGAGT
CGCGTAGCGCGCGAGAACGTAGAAAAGCTGAAGTCTGGGGATTTGGTGTATTTCAAGCACAACGAGAAAT
ATGTTGAGGACATCGTACCGGTTCGTATTTCACGTACCGTAGACGACCGCATGATCGGAAAGCGTATGTC
GGCTGATTTGCGTCCATGTCACGGTGACTGGGTAGAGGACGGGGACCTCTCTGCGTTGAATGCATATCCA
GAGAAGCGCCTTTTATTGCGTCACCCTAAGGGCCTTTGCCCGGCATGTCGCCTTTTCGGAACGGGTAGCT
ACAAGGGCCGCGTTCGTTTTGGCTTCGCGAGCCTGGAGAACGACCCGGAGTGGTTGATTCCTGGAAAGAA
TCCCGGTGATCCATTCCACGGCGGGCCAGTGATGCTGAGCTTGCTGGAGCGCCCGCGTCCCACCTGGAGC
ATTCCTGGCAGTGATAATAAGTTCAAAGTTCCAGGCCGTAAGTTCTACGTTCACCATCATGCTTGGAAAA
CGATTAAGGACGGTAACCATCCGACCACCGGCAAAGCCATTGAACAATCGCCAAATAACCGCACGGTTGA
AGCGCTCGCCGGTGGCAACAGCTTCAGCTTCGAAATTGCGTTCGAAAATTTGAAGGAGTGGGAGTTGGGC
CTGCTGATCCATAGCCTGCAGCTTGAAAAGGGCTTGGCCCATAAGCTCGGTATGGCTAAGAGCATGGGCT
TTGGCTCAGTAGAGATCGACGTTGAGAGTGTCCGCCTGCGTAAAGATTGGAAGCAGTGGCGCAATGGTAA
TTCAGAGATCCCAAATTGGTTGGGCAAGGGGTTTGCAAAGCTGAAGGAGTGGTTCCGCGACGAGCTGGAC
TTCATCGAGAATTTGAAGAAATTACTGTGGTTCCCCGAAGGTGATCAAGCTCCGCGCGTATGTTACCCCA
TGCTTCGCAAGAAGGATGACCCTAATGGAAACTCAGGTTATGAGGAGTTGAAAGACGGCGAATTTAAGAA
GGAAGATCGTCAGAAGAAGCTTACAACACCATGGACGCCGTGGGCTTGATACTAGAGCCAGGCATCAAAT
AAAACGAAAGGTCAGTCGAAAGACTGGGCCTTTCGTTTTATCTGTTGTTTGTCGGTGAACGCTCTCTACT
AGAGTCACACTGGCTCACCTTTCGGGTGGGCCTTTCTGCGTTTATACCACGCCTTGGACCCCTTGGGCCT
GATCTTCTGTGCCGCCTGATACTCTCCCTTCGTAAGATGATTCAGCATGAAAAGTTCATTATTTCAGCCC
GGAAGTTCATTTTCGGGCTGAAACCTGTTGGTTTCCTCCGATAACCCGCTTCAGCGGGTTTCAATAACTG
AGCCG
